Addgene plasmid #55566: mTurquoise-LC-Myosin-C-10
Purpose: Localization: Myosin Light Chain, Excitation: 434, Emission: 474
Depositing lab: Michael Davidson. Depositing organization: Florida State University, Tallahassee.
Backbone
  Vector backbone: mTurquoise-C1
  Backbone size w/o insert (bp): 4750
  Vector type: Mammalian Expression
  Selectable markers: Neomycin (select with G418)
Growth in bacteria
  Bacterial resistance: Kanamycin, 50 μg/mL
  Growth temperature: 37°C
  Growth strain: DH5alpha
  Copy number: High Copy
Gene/Insert
  Gene/Insert name: LC-Myosin (alt name: NM_172118.1)
  Species: M. musculus (mouse)
  Promoter: CMV
  Tag / fusion protein: mTurquoise (N terminal on backbone)
  Cloning method: Unknown
  Sequencing primers: 5′ CMV-F; 3′ SV40pA-R
Terms and licenses: Academic/Nonprofit Terms; Industry Terms
Depositor comments: . Excitation = 434; Emission = 474
How to cite: mTurquoise-LC-Myosin-C-10 was a gift from Michael Davidson (Addgene plasmid # 55566 ; http://n2t.net/addgene:55566 ; RRID:Addgene_55566)
