[The description below was written by a language model from this plasmid's Addgene catalogue record.]
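Description:
mTurquoise-LC-Myosin-C-10 is a mammalian expression plasmid built on the mTurquoise-C1 backbone (about 4.75 kb without the insert), a vector of the "C1" fluorescent-protein fusion type in which the gene of interest is placed downstream of the fluorescent protein coding sequence. It is propagated in E. coli as a high-copy plasmid under kanamycin selection. It also carries a neomycin resistance marker, so transfected mammalian cells can be selected with G418 to obtain stable lines. The record does not include a feature table, so the specific origins of replication and the exact polyadenylation elements are not itemised. The use of an SV40 polyA reverse sequencing primer does, however, suggest an SV40 polyadenylation signal downstream of the insert.

The payload is a mouse (M. musculus) myosin light chain coding sequence expressed from the CMV immediate-early promoter, which drives strong constitutive transcription in most mammalian cell types. The cyan fluorescent protein mTurquoise is fused to the N terminus of the myosin light chain. The "C-10" in the name probably denotes the C-type fusion orientation and a 10-residue linker between the two proteins, although the record does not state this explicitly. The cloning method is listed as unknown.

The construct is intended as a localization marker. The fusion protein should incorporate into myosin-containing structures, allowing myosin light chain distribution to be followed by fluorescence microscopy in living or fixed cells. The listed excitation and emission maxima for mTurquoise are 434 nm and 474 nm, which places it in the cyan channel and makes it suitable for multicolour imaging alongside spectrally distinct fluorescent proteins.
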