>Addgene plasmid #55566 | mTurquoise-LC-Myosin-C-10 | depositor partial sequence | sequence record 85973 | insert sequence
CTAGCGCTACCGGTCGCCACCATGGTGAGCAAGGGCGAGGAGCTGTTCACCGGGGTGGTGCCCATCCTGG
TCGAGCTGGACGGCGACGTAAACGGCCACAAGTTCAGCGTGTCCGGCGAGGGCGAGGGCGATGCCACCTA
CGGCAAGCTGACCCTGAAGTTCATCTGCACCACCGGCAAGCTGCCCGTGCCCTGGCCCACCCTCGTGACC
ACCCTGTCCTGGGGCGTGCAGTGCTTCGCCCGCTACCCCGACCACATGAAGCAGCACGACTTCTTCAAGT
CCGCCATGCCCGAAGGCTACGTCCAGGAGCGCACCATCTTCTTCAAGGACGACGGCAACTACAAGACCCG
CGCCGAGGTGAAGTTCGAGGGCGACACCCTGGTGAACCGCATCGAGCTGAAGGGCATCGACTTCAAGGAG
GACGGCAACATCCTGGGGCACAAGCTGGAGTACAACTACATCAGCGACAACGTCTATATCACCGCCGACA
AGCAGAAGAACGGCATCAAGGCCAACTTCAAGATCCGCCACAACATCGAGGACGGCGGCGTGCAGCTCGC
CGACCACTACCAGCAGAACACCCCCATCGGCGACGGCCCCGTGCTGCTGCCCGACAACCACTACCTGAGC
ACCCAGTCCAAGCTGAGCAAAGACCCCAACGAGAAGCGCGATCACATGGTCCTGCTGGAGTTCGTGACCG
CCGCCGGGATCACTCTCGGCATGGACGAGCTGTACAAGTCCGGACTCAGATCTCGAGCTCAAGCTTCGAT
GTCGAGCAAGAGAGCCAAGGCCAAGACCACCAAGAAGAGGCCCCAGAGGGCTACGTCCAATGTCTTCGCC
ATGTTTGACCAGTCCCAGATCCAGGAGTTTAAGGAGGCCTTCAACATGATTGATCAGAACCGCGATGGCT
TCATTGATAAGGAGGACCTGCACGACATGTTGGCCTCTCTGGGGAAGAACCCCACAGACGAGTACCTGGA
GGGCATGATGAACGAGGCGCCAGGGCCCATCAACTTCACCATGTTCCTCACAATGTTTGGGGAGAAGCTG
AACGGCACAGACCCCGAGGATGTGATCCGCAATGCCTTTGCCTGCTTTGATGAGGAGGCCTCAGGCTTCA
TCCACGAGGACCACCTGAGGGAGCTGCTCACCACCATGGGCGACCGATTCACGGATGAGGAGGTGGACGA
GATGTACCGCGAGGCACCCATTGATAAGAAGGGCAACTTCAACTACGTGGAGTTCACTCGCATCCTCAAA
CACGGCGCCAAGGACAAGGACGACTAAGATCCACCGGATCTAGATAACTGATCATA
