>Addgene plasmid #55566 | mTurquoise-LC-Myosin-C-10 | addgene partial sequence | sequence record 141662 | EGFP-C 5'-CATGGTCCTGCTGGAGTTCGTG-3'
CTCGGCATGGACGAGCTGTACAAGTCCGGACTCAGATCTCGAGCTCAAGCTTCGATGTCGAGCAAGAGAG
CCAAGGCCAAGACCACCAAGAAGAGGCCCCAGAGGGCTACGTCCAATGTCTTCGCCATGTTTGACCAGTC
CCAGATCCAGGAGTTTAAGGAGGCCTTCAACATGATTGATCAGAACCGCGATGGCTTCATTGATAAGGAG
GACCTGCACGACATGTTGGCCTCTCTGGGGAAGAACCCCACAGACGAGTACCTGGAGGGCATGATGAACG
AGGCGCCAGGGCCCATCAACTTCACCATGTTCCTCACAATGTTTGGGGAGAAGCTGAACGGCACAGACCC
CGAGGATGTGATCCGCAATGCCTTTGCCTGCTTTGATGAGGAGGCCTCAGGCTTCATCCACGAGGACCAC
CTGAGGGAGCTGCTCACCACCATGGGCGACCGATTCACGGATGAGGAGGTGGACGAGATGTACCGCGAGG
CACCCATTGATAAGAAGGGCAACTTCAACTACGTGGAGTTCACTCGCATCCTCAAACACGGCGCCAAGGA
CAAGGACGACTAAGGATCCACCGGATCTAGATAACTGATCATAATCAGCCATACCACATTTGTAGAGGTT
TTACTTGCTTTAAAAAACCTCCCACACCTCCCCCTGAACCTGAAACATAAAATGAATGCAATTGTTGTTG
TTAACTTGTTTATTGCAGCTTATAATGGTTACAAATAAAGCAATAGCATCACAAATTTCACAAATAAAGC
ATTTTTTTCACTGCATTCTAGTTGTGGTTTGTCCAAACTCATCAATGTATCTTAAGGCGTAAATTGTAAG
CGTTAATATT
